>Addgene plasmid #157176 | pD649-HAsp-PDCD1LG2-COMP5AP-AviTag-9xHis | addgene full sequence | sequence record 401007 | Addgene NGS Result
GGCATTGATTATTGACTAGTTATTAATAGTAATCAATTACGGGGTCATTAGTTCATAGCCCATATATGGA
GTTCCGCGTTACATAACTTACGGTAAATGGCCCGCCTGGCTGACCGCCCAACGACCCCCGCCCATTGACG
TCAATAATGACGTATGTTCCCATAGTAACGCCAATAGGGACTTTCCATTGACGTCAATGGGTGGAGTATT
TACGGTAAACTGCCCACTTGGCAGTACATCAAGTGTATCATATGCCAAGTACGCCCCCTATTGACGTCAA
TGACGGTAAATGGCCCGCCTGGCATTATGCCCAGTACATGACCTTATGGGACTTTCCTACTTGGCAGTAC
ATCTACGTATTAGTCATCGCTATTACCATGGTGATGCGGTTTTGGCAGTACATCAATGGGCGTGGATAGC
GGTTTGACTCACGGGGATTTCCAAGTCTCCACCCCATTGACGTCAATGGGAGTTTGTTTTGGCACCAAAA
TCAACGGGACTTTCCAAAATGTCGTAACAACTCCGCCCCATTGACGCAAATGGGCGGTAGGCGTGTACGG
TGGGAGGTCTATATAAGCAGAGCTCGTTTAGTGAACCGTCAGATCGCCTGGAGACGCCATCCACGCTGTT
TTGACCTCCATAGAAGACACCGGGACCGATCCAGCCTCCGCGGCCGGGAACGGTGCATTGGAACGCGGAT
TCCCCGTGCCAAGAGTGACGTAAGTACCGCCTATAGAGTCTATAGGCCCACCCCCTTGGCTTCGTTAGAA
CGCGGCTACAATTAATACATAACCTTATGTATCATACACATACGATTTAGGTGACACTATAGAATAACAT
CCACTTTGCCTTTCTCTCCACAGGTGTCCACTCCCAGGTCCAACTGCACCTCGGTTCTATCGAAAACGCG
CCTGCTAGCGCCACCATGAAGACCATCATTGCCCTGAGCTACATCTTCTGCCTGGTGTTCGCTGCGGCCG
CCTTGTTTACCGTGACAGTGCCCAAAGAGCTGTACATCATCGAGCACGGCAGCAACGTGACCCTGGAATG
CAATTTCGATACAGGCTCCCACGTGAACCTGGGCGCCATTACAGCTTCCCTGCAGAAGGTGGAAAACGAC
ACAAGCCCTCACAGAGAGAGAGCCACACTGCTGGAAGAACAGCTGCCTCTGGGCAAAGCCAGCTTTCACA
TCCCTCAGGTGCAAGTCCGCGACGAGGGCCAGTACCAGTGTATCATTATCTACGGCGTGGCCTGGGACTA
CAAGTACCTGACACTGAAAGTGAAGGCCAGCTACCGGAAGATCAACACCCACATCCTGAAGGTGCCCGAG
ACAGACGAGGTGGAACTGACTTGTCAGGCCACAGGCTATCCTCTGGCCGAAGTGTCCTGGCCTAATGTGT
CTGTGCCTGCCAACACCAGCCACAGCAGAACACCAGAGGGCCTGTATCAAGTGACCAGCGTGCTGAGACT
GAAGCCTCCTCCAGGCAGAAACTTCAGCTGCGTGTTCTGGAACACCCACGTGCGAGAACTGACCCTGGCC
AGCATTGATCTGCAGAGCCAGATGGAACCCCGGACACACCCTACAGGCGCGCCGGAAGATCAAGTTGATC
CAAGATTGATTGATGGCAAGGGCGGATCTCTGGAGGTGCTGTTCCAGGGACCAGGCGGAAGCGGCAATCC
CGGCGGCGATCTGGCCCCCCAGATGCTGCGCGAGCTGCAGGAGACCAATGCCGCCCTGCAGGACGTGCGC
GAGCTGCTGCGCCACCGCGTGAAGGAGATCACCTTCCTGAAGAACACCGTGATGGAGTGCGACGCCTGCG
GTATGCAGCCCTCTAGAGGCTCCGGCTCCATCATCCCAGTTGAGGAGGAGAACCCGGACTTCTGGAACCG
CGAGGCAGCCGAGGCCCTGGGTGCCGCCAAGAAGCTGCAGCCTGCACAGACAGCCGCCAAGAACCTCATC
ATCTTCCTGGGCGATGGGATGGGGGTGTCTACGGTGACAGCTGCCAGGATCCTAAAAGGGCAGAAGAAGG
ACAAACTGGGGCCTGAGATACCCCTGGCCATGGACCGCTTCCCATATGTGGCTCTGTCCAAGACATACAA
TGTAGACAAACATGTGCCAGACAGTGGAGCCACAGCCACGGCCTACCTGTGCGGGGTCAAGGGCAACTTC
CAGACCATTGGCTTGAGTGCAGCCGCCCGCTTTAACCAGTGCAACACGACACGCGGCAACGAGGTCATCT
CCGTGATGAATCGGGCCAAGAAAGCAGGGAAGTCAGTGGGAGTGGTAACCACCACACGAGTGCAGCACGC
CTCGCCAGCCGGCACCTACGCCCACACGGTGAACCGCAACTGGTACTCGGACGCCGACGTGCCTGCCTCG
GCCCGCCAGGAGGGGTGCCAGGACATCGCTACGCAGCTCATCTCCAACATGGACATTGACGTGATCCTAG
GTGGAGGCCGAAAGTACATGTTTCGCATGGGAACCCCAGACCCTGAGTACCCAGATGACTACAGCCAAGG
TGGGACCAGGCTGGACGGGAAGAATCTGGTGCAGGAATGGCTGGCGAAGCGCCAGGGTGCCCGGTATGTG
TGGAACCGCACTGAGCTCATGCAGGCTTCCCTGGACCCGTCTGTGACCCATCTCATGGGTCTCTTTGAGC
CTGGAGACATGAAATACGAGATCCACCGAGACTCCACACTGGACCCCTCCCTGATGGAGATGACAGAGGC
TGCCCTGCGCCTGCTGAGCAGGAACCCCCGCGGCTTCTTCCTCTTCGTGGAGGGTGGTCGCATCGACCAT
GGTCATCATGAAAGCAGGGCTTACCGGGCACTGACTGAGACGATCATGTTCGACGACGCCATTGAGAGGG
CGGGCCAGCTCACCAGCGAGGAGGACACGCTGAGCCTCGTCACTGCCGACCACTCCCACGTCTTCTCCTT
CGGAGGCTACCCCCTGCGAGGGAGCTCCATCTTCGGGCTGGCCCCTGGCAAGGCCCGGGACAGGAAGGCC
TACACGGTCCTCCTATACGGAAACGGTCCAGGCTATGTGCTCAAGGACGGCGCCCGGCCGGATGTTACCG
AGAGCGAGAGCGGGAGCCCCGAGTATCGGCAGCAGTCAGCAGTGCCCCTGGACGAAGAGACCCACGCAGG
CGAGGACGTGGCGGTGTTCGCGCGCGGCCCGCAGGCGCACCTGGTTCACGGCGTGCAGGAGCAGACCTTC
ATAGCGCACGTCATGGCCTTCGCCGCCTGCCTGGAGCCCTACACCGCCTGCGACCTGGCGCCCCCCGCCG
GCACCACCGACGCCGCGCACCCGGGTGGCGGAGGACTGAACGACATCTTCGAGGCTCAGAAAATCGAATG
GCACGAACATCACCATCACCATCACCATCACCATTAAGGCCGGCCTGTAGTCACTGGCACAACGCGTTAC
CCGGTAAGCCAATCGGGTATACACGGTCGTCATACTGCAGACAGGGTTCTTCTACTTTGCAAGATAGTCT
TGAGTAGTAAAATAAATAGATAGAGAAAATCAGCCTCGACTGTGCCTTCTAGTTGCCAGCCATCTGTTGT
TTGCCCCTCCCCCGTGCCTTCCTTGACCCTGGAAGGTGCCACTCCCACTGTCCTTTCCTAATAAAATGAG
GAAATTGCATCACAACACTCAACCCTATCTCGGTCTATTCTTTTGATTTATAAGGGATTTTGCCGATTTC
GGCCTATTGGTTAAAAAATGAGCTGATTTAACAAAAATTTAACGCGAATTAATTCTGTGGAATGTGTGTC
AGTTAGGGTGTGGAAAGTCCCCAGGCTCCCCAGCAGGCAGAAGTATGCAAAGCATGCATCTCAATTAGTC
AGCAACCAGGTGTGGAAAGTCCCCAGGCTCCCCAGCAGGCAGAAGTATGCAAAGCATGCATCTCAATTAG
TCAGCAACCATAGTCCCGCCCCTAACTCCGCCCATCCCGCCCCTAACTCCGCCCAGTTCCGCCCATTCTC
CGCCCCATGGCTGACTAATTTTTTTTATTTATGCAGAGGCCGAGGCCGCCTCTGCCTCTGAGCTATTCCA
GAAGTAGTGAGGAGGCTTTTTTGGAGGCCTAGGCTTTTGCAAAAAGCTCCCGGGAGCTTGTATATCCATT
TTCGGATCTGATCAGCACGTGTTGACAATTAATCATCGGCATAGTATATCGGCATAGTATAATACGACAA
GGTGAGGAACTAAACCATGACCGAGTACAAGCCCACGGTGCGCCTCGCCACCCGCGACGACGTCCCCAGG
GCCGTACGCACCCTCGCCGCCGCGTTCGCCGACTACCCCGCCACGCGCCACACCGTCGATCCGGACCGCC
ACATCGAGCGGGTCACCGAGCTGCAAGAACTCTTCCTCACGCGCGTCGGGCTCGACATCGGCAAGGTGTG
GGTCGCGGACGACGGCGCCGCGGTGGCGGTCTGGACCACGCCGGAGAGCGTCGAAGCGGGGGCGGTGTTC
GCCGAGATCGGCCCGCGCATGGCCGAGTTGAGCGGTTCCCGGCTGGCCGCGCAGCAACAGATGGAAGGCC
TCCTGGCGCCGCACCGGCCCAAGGAGCCCGCGTGGTTCCTGGCCACCGTCGGCGTCTCGCCCGACCACCA
GGGCAAGGGTCTGGGCAGCGCCGTCGTGCTCCCCGGAGTGGAGGCGGCCGAGCGCGCCGGGGTGCCCGCC
TTCCTGGAGACATCCGCGCCCCGCAACCTCCCCTTCTACGAGCGGCTCGGCTTCACCGTCACCGCCGACG
TCGAGGTGCCCGAAGGACCGCGCACCTGGTGCATGACCCGCAAGCCCGGTGCCTGACACGTGCTACGAGA
TTTCGATTCCACCGCCGCCTTCTATGAAAGGTTGGGCTTCGGAATCGTTTTCCGGGACGCCGGCTGGATG
ATCCTCCAGCGCGGGGATCTCATGCTGGAGTTCTTCGCCCACCCCAACTTGTTTATTGCAGCTTATAATG
GTTACAAATAAAGCAATAGCATCACAAATTTCACAAATAAAGCATTTTTTTCACTGCATTCTAGTTGTGG
TTTGTCCAAACTCATCAATGTATCTTATCATGTCTGTATACCGTCGACCTCTAGCTAGAGCTTGGCGTAA
TCATGGTCATTACCAATGCTTAATCAGTGAGGCACCTATCTCAGCGATCTGTCTATTTCGTTCATCCATA
GTTGCCTGACTCCCCGTCGTGTAGATAACTACGATACGGGAGGGCTTACCATCTGGCCCCAGCGCTGCGA
TGATACCGCGAGAACCACGCTCACCGGCTCCGGATTTATCAGCAATAAACCAGCCAGCCGGAAGGGCCGA
GCGCAGAAGTGGTCCTGCAACTTTATCCGCCTCCATCCAGTCTATTAATTGTTGCCGGGAAGCTAGAGTA
AGTAGTTCGCCAGTTAATAGTTTGCGCAACGTTGTTGCCATCGCTACAGGCATCGTGGTGTCACGCTCGT
CGTTTGGTATGGCTTCATTCAGCTCCGGTTCCCAACGATCAAGGCGAGTTACATGATCCCCCATGTTGTG
CAAAAAAGCGGTTAGCTCCTTCGGTCCTCCGATCGTTGTCAGAAGTAAGTTGGCCGCAGTGTTATCACTC
ATGGTTATGGCAGCACTGCATAATTCTCTTACTGTCATGCCATCCGTAAGATGCTTTTCTGTGACTGGTG
AGTACTCAACCAAGTCATTCTGAGAATAGTGTATGCGGCGACCGAGTTGCTCTTGCCCGGCGTCAATACG
GGATAATACCGCGCCACATAGCAGAACTTTAAAAGTGCTCATCATTGGAAAACGTTCTTCGGGGCGAAAA
CTCTCAAGGATCTTACCGCTGTTGAGATCCAGTTCGATGTAACCCACTCGTGCACCCAACTGATCTTCAG
CATCTTTTACTTTCACCAGCGTTTCTGGGTGAGCAAAAACAGGAAGGCAAAATGCCGCAAAAAAGGGAAT
AAGGGCGACACGGAAATGTTGAATACTCATATTCTTCCTTTTTCAATATTATTGAAGCATTTATCAGGGT
TATTGTCTCATGAGCGGATACATATTTGAATGTATTTAGAAAAATAAACAAATAGGGGTCAGTGTTACAA
CCAATTAACCAATTCTGAACATTATCGCGAGCCCATTTATACCTGAATATGGCTCATAACACCCCTTGCT
CATGACCAAAATCCCTTAACGTGAGTTACGCGCGCGTCGTTCCACTGAGCGTCAGACCCCGTAGAAAAGA
TCAAAGGATCTTCTTGAGATCCTTTTTTTCTGCGCGTAATCTGCTGCTTGCAAACAAAAAAACCACCGCT
ACCAGCGGTGGTTTGTTTGCCGGATCAAGAGCTACCAACTCTTTTTCCGAAGGTAACTGGCTTCAGCAGA
GCGCAGATACCAAATACTGTTCTTCTAGTGTAGCCGTAGTTAGCCCACCACTTCAAGAACTCTGTAGCAC
CGCCTACATACCTCGCTCTGCTAATCCTGTTACCAGTGGCTGCTGCCAGTGGCGATAAGTCGTGTCTTAC
CGGGTTGGACTCAAGACGATAGTTACCGGATAAGGCGCAGCGGTCGGGCTGAACGGGGGGTTCGTGCACA
CAGCCCAGCTTGGAGCGAACGACCTACACCGAACTGAGATACCTACAGCGTGAGCTATGAGAAAGCGCCA
CGCTTCCCGAAGGGAGAAAGGCGGACAGGTATCCGGTAAGCGGCAGGGTCGGAACAGGAGAGCGCACGAG
GGAGCTTCCAGGGGGAAACGCCTGGTATCTTTATAGTCCTGTCGGGTTTCGCCACCTCTGACTTGAGCGT
CGATTTTTGTGATGCTCGTCAGGGGGGCGGAGCCTATGGAAAAACGCCAGCAACGCGGCCTTTTTACGGT
TCCTGGCCTTTTGCTGGCCTTTTGCTCACATGTTCTTTCCTGCGTTATCCCCTGATTCTGTGGATAACCG
TATTACCGCCTTTGAGTGAGCTGATACCGCTCGCCGCAGCCGAACGACCGAGCGCAGCGAGTCAGTGAGC
GAGGAAGCGGAAGGCGAGAGTAGGGAACTGCCAGGCATCAAACTAAGCAGAAGGCCCCTGACGGATGGCC
TTTTTGCGTTTCTACAAACTCTTTCTGTGTTGTAAAACGACGGCCAGTCTTAAGCTCGGGCCCCCTGGGC
GGTTCTGATAACGAGTAATCGTTAATCCGCAAATAACGTAAAAACCCGCTTCGGCGGGTTTTTTTATGGG
GGGAGTTTAGGGAAAGAGCATTTGTCAGAATATTTAAGGGCGCCTGTCACTTTGCTTGATATATGAGAAT
TATTTAACCTTATAAATGAGAAAAAAGCAACGCACTTTAAATAAGATACGTTGCTTTTTCGATTGATGAA
CACCTATAATTAAACTATTCATCTATTATTTATGATTTTTTGTATATACAATATTTCTAGTTTGTTAAAG
AGAATTAAGAAAATAAATCTCGAAAATAATAAAGGGAAAATCAGTTTTTGATATCAAAATTATACATGTC
AACGATAATACAAAATATAATACAAACTATAAGATGTTATCAGTATTTATTATCATTTAGAATAAATTTT
GTGTCGCCCTTAATTGTGAGCGGATAACAATTACGAGCTTCATGCACAGTGGCGTTGACTCAATATTGGC
CATTAGCCATATTATTCATTGGTTATATAGCATAAATCAATATTGGCTATTGGCCATTGCATACGTTGTA
TCTATATCATAATATGTACATTTATATTGGCTCATGTCCAATATGACCGCCATGTT
Features (pLannotate 1.2.2; 24 found; start..end, strand, type, name):
     77..380     +  enhancer       CMV enhancer: human cytomegalovirus immediate early enhancer
    381..584     +  promoter       CMV promoter: human cytomegalovirus (CMV) immediate early promoter
    720..763     +  intron         CMV intron (fragment): modified intron A from human cytomegalovirus
    815..833     +  promoter       SP6 promoter: promoter for bacteriophage SP6 RNA polymerase
    837..874     +  CDS            IgH signal sequence (fragment): signal sequence from the mouse immunoglobulin heavy chain variable region
    977..1585    +  CDS            PDCD1LG2 (fragment): PD1L2_HUMAN - Also known as B7DC, CD273, PDCD1L2, PDL2. Experimental evidence at protein level: Swiss-Prot protein existence level 1. Involved in the costimulatory signal, essential for T-cell proliferation and IFNG production in a PDCD1-independent manner. Interaction with PDCD1 inhibits T-cell proliferation by blocking cell cycle progression and cytokine production (By similarity). From Homo sapiens (Human).
   1682..1861    +  CDS            Comp (fragment): COMP_RAT - Experimental evidence at protein level: Swiss-Prot protein existence level 1. May play a role in the structural integrity of cartilage via its interaction with other extracellular matrix proteins such as the collagens and fibronectin. Can mediate the interaction of chondrocytes with the cartilage extracellular matrix through interaction with cell surface integrin receptors. Could play a role in the pathogenesis of osteoarthritis. Potent suppressor of apoptosis in both primary chondrocytes and transformed cells. Suppresses apoptosis by blocking the activation of caspase-3 and by indu
   1849..3301    +  CDS            SEAP (fragment): secreted alkaline phosphatase from human placenta The natural enzyme has a C-terminal transmembrane sequence that is replaced by a GPI anchor.
   3326..3367    +  CDS            AviTag™ (fragment): peptide tag that allows for enzymatic biotinylation
   3371..3394    +  CDS            8xHis: 8xHis affinity tag
   3540..3651    +  polyA_signal   bGH poly(A) signal: bovine growth hormone polyadenylation signal
   3652..3760    +  rep_origin     f1 ori (fragment): f1 bacteriophage origin of replication; arrow indicates direction of (+) strand synthesis
   3774..4103    +  promoter       SV40 promoter: SV40 enhancer and early promoter
   4151..4198    +  promoter       EM7 promoter: synthetic bacterial promoter&nbsp
   4217..4816    +  CDS            PuroR (fragment): puromycin N-acetyltransferase; pac from Streptomyces; confers resistance to puromycin
   4826..4951    +  CDS            ble (fragment): BLE_KLEPN - Experimental evidence at protein level: Swiss-Prot protein existence level 1. Binding protein with a strong affinity to the bleomycin family of antibiotics. Binds to CL990; an antimitotic-antibiotic compound. From Klebsiella pneumoniae.
   4946..5067    +  polyA_signal   SV40 poly(A) signal: SV40 polyadenylation signal
   5120..5980    -  CDS            AmpR: β-lactamase; bla; confers resistance to ampicillin, carbenicillin, and related antibiotics
   5983..6079    -  promoter       AmpR promoter (fragment): bla
   6109..6133    -  CDS            KanR (fragment): aminoglycoside phosphotransferase; aph(3')-Ia; confers resistance to kanamycin
   6244..6832    +  rep_origin     ori: high-copy-number ColE1/pMB1/pBR322/pUC origin of replication
   7057..7074    +  terminator     rrnB T2 terminator (fragment): transcription terminator T2 from the E. coli rrnB gene
   7099..7118    -  CDS            lacZα (fragment): LacZα fragment of β-galactosidase; lacZ fragment
   7574..7590    +  protein_bind   lac operator: The lac repressor binds to the lac operator to inhibit transcription in E. coli. This inhibition can be relieved by adding lactose or isopropyl-β-D-thiogalactopyranoside (IPTG). lac repressor encoded by lacI
