[The description below was written by a language model from this plasmid's Addgene catalogue record and pLannotate feature annotations shown in this document.]
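Description:
pD649-HAsp-PDCD1LG2-COMP5AP-AviTag-9xHis is a mammalian expression plasmid built on the pD649 backbone for secreted production of the extracellular domain of human PDCD1LG2 (PD-L2, B7-DC, CD273). In E. coli it is maintained at high copy from a ColE1/pUC-type origin and selected with ampicillin through the β-lactamase gene. The sequenced record of about 7.8 kb agrees with the stated backbone plus a roughly 600 bp insert. The annotation also shows an SV40 early promoter/EM7 promoter cassette driving a puromycin N-acetyltransferase gene with an SV40 polyadenylation signal, which could allow drug selection in mammalian cells, although the catalogue entry does not mention this use. Short fragments of f1 ori, ble, KanR and lacZα appear to be backbone remnants.

Expression is driven by the CMV immediate-early enhancer and promoter, followed by a fragment of CMV intron A and an SP6 promoter that also serves as a sequencing primer site. The open reading frame begins with a signal peptide: the name indicates a haemagglutinin leader ("HAsp"), whereas the automated annotation matched it only partially to a mouse IgH signal sequence. The PDCD1LG2 ectodomain sits between retained cloning sites, so ectodomains can be swapped within the same framework. It is fused at its C terminus to the coiled-coil region of rat cartilage oligomeric matrix protein, which assembles into pentamers, then to human placental alkaline phosphatase, an AviTag for enzymatic biotinylation and a polyhistidine tag (9xHis by name, annotated as 8xHis), and ends at a bGH polyadenylation signal.

The resulting secreted, pentameric, enzyme-labelled protein suits avidity-based binding assays and comes from a collection used to map interactions among human immunoglobulin superfamily cell-surface proteins. The depositor notes that some plasmids in the collection may carry an IS4-like transposase upstream of the CMV promoter. No such element is annotated here.
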