Addgene plasmid #157176: pD649-HAsp-PDCD1LG2-COMP5AP-AviTag-9xHis
Purpose: Mammalian expression of cell-surface protein extracellular domain fused to COMP5AP-AviTag-9xHis. Protein is secreted from cells.
Depositing lab: Chris Garcia. Depositing organization: Stanford University. Publication: A Human IgSF Cell-Surface Interactome Reveals a Complex Network of Protein-Protein Interactions. Wojtowicz WM, Vielmetter J, Fernandes RA, Siepe DH, Eastman CL, Chisholm GB, Cox S, Klock H, Anderson PW, Rue SM, Miller JJ, Glaser SM, Bragstad ML, Vance J, Lam AW, Lesley SA, Zinn K, Garcia KC. Cell. 2020 Aug 20;182(4):1027-1043.e17. doi: 10.1016/j.cell.2020.07.025. PubMed 32822567.
Backbone
  Vector backbone: pD649
  Backbone size w/o insert (bp): 7153
  Vector type: Mammalian Expression
Growth in bacteria
  Bacterial resistance: Ampicillin, 100 μg/mL
  Growth temperature: 37°C
  Growth strain: DH5alpha
  Copy number: High Copy
Gene/Insert
  Gene/Insert name: PDCD1LG2 (alt name: PD1L2)
  Species: H. sapiens (human)
  Insert size (bp): 603
  Entrez Gene: PDCD1LG2 (a.k.a. B7DC, Btdc, CD273, PD-L2, PDCD1L2, PDL2, bA574F11.2)
  Promoter: CMV/SP6
  Tag / fusion protein: COMP5AP-AviTag-9xHis (C terminal on backbone)
  Cloning method: Restriction Enzyme; 5′ cloning site GCGGCCGC (not destroyed); 3′ cloning site GGCGCGCC (not destroyed)
  Sequencing primers: 5′ ATTTAGGTGACACTATAG; 3′ CGTCGCACTCCATCACGGTG
Resource information
  A portion of this plasmid was derived from a plasmid made by: synthesis by ThermoFisher
Terms and licenses: Academic/Nonprofit Terms; Industry Terms: Not Available to Industry
Depositor comments: Some plasmids in this collection may have an IS4-like element ISVsa5 family transposase upstream of the CMV promoter.
How to cite: pD649-HAsp-PDCD1LG2-COMP5AP-AviTag-9xHis was a gift from Chris Garcia (Addgene plasmid # 157176 ; http://n2t.net/addgene:157176 ; RRID:Addgene_157176)
