>Addgene plasmid #157176 | pD649-HAsp-PDCD1LG2-COMP5AP-AviTag-9xHis | depositor partial sequence | sequence record 303462 | insert (extracellular domain)
TTGTTTACCGTGACAGTGCCCAAAGAGCTGTACATCATCGAGCACGGCAGCAACGTGACCCTGGAATGCA
ATTTCGATACAGGCTCCCACGTGAACCTGGGCGCCATTACAGCTTCCCTGCAGAAGGTGGAAAACGACAC
AAGCCCTCACAGAGAGAGAGCCACACTGCTGGAAGAACAGCTGCCTCTGGGCAAAGCCAGCTTTCACATC
CCTCAGGTGCAAGTCCGCGACGAGGGCCAGTACCAGTGTATCATTATCTACGGCGTGGCCTGGGACTACA
AGTACCTGACACTGAAAGTGAAGGCCAGCTACCGGAAGATCAACACCCACATCCTGAAGGTGCCCGAGAC
AGACGAGGTGGAACTGACTTGTCAGGCCACAGGCTATCCTCTGGCCGAAGTGTCCTGGCCTAATGTGTCT
GTGCCTGCCAACACCAGCCACAGCAGAACACCAGAGGGCCTGTATCAAGTGACCAGCGTGCTGAGACTGA
AGCCTCCTCCAGGCAGAAACTTCAGCTGCGTGTTCTGGAACACCCACGTGCGAGAACTGACCCTGGCCAG
CATTGATCTGCAGAGCCAGATGGAACCCCGGACACACCCTACA
